Addgene plasmid #165145: pcDNA3.1-GFP(9-7)
Purpose: Expresses GFP(9-7) in mammalian cells
Depositing lab: Daichi Kamiyama. Depositing organization: University of Georgia. Publication: Multiplexed labeling of cellular proteins with split fluorescent protein tags. Tamura R, Jiang F, Xie J, Kamiyama D. Commun Biol. 2021 Feb 26;4(1):257. doi: 10.1038/s42003-021-01780-4. PubMed 33637968.
Backbone
  Vector backbone: pcDNA3.1(+)
  Total vector size (bp): 6077
  Vector type: Mammalian Expression
Growth in bacteria
  Bacterial resistance: Ampicillin, 100 μg/mL
  Growth temperature: 37°C
  Growth strain: DH5alpha
  Copy number: High Copy
Gene/Insert
  Gene/Insert name: GFP(9-7)
  Species: Synthetic
  Insert size (bp): 672
  Cloning method: Ligation Independent Cloning
  Sequencing primers: 5′ CMV-F
Terms and licenses: Academic/Nonprofit Terms; Industry Terms: Not Available to Industry
How to cite: pcDNA3.1-GFP(9-7) was a gift from Daichi Kamiyama (Addgene plasmid # 165145 ; http://n2t.net/addgene:165145 ; RRID:Addgene_165145)
