[The description below was written by a language model from this plasmid's Addgene catalogue record and pLannotate feature annotations shown in this document.]
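Description:
pcDNA3.1-GFP(9-7) is a mammalian expression plasmid of about 6.1 kb built on the pcDNA3.1(+) backbone. It is propagated in E. coli from a high-copy ColE1/pUC-type origin under ampicillin selection (AmpR with its bla promoter). It also carries an f1 origin for single-stranded DNA production. For selection in mammalian cells, the backbone provides a neomycin/kanamycin phosphotransferase gene driven by the SV40 enhancer/early promoter and terminated by the SV40 poly(A) signal. The short HIV-1 LTR, ble, lacI and bom hits, along with the lac promoter/operator region, are backbone remnants or annotation matches rather than functional payload.

The payload is a 672 bp synthetic open reading frame, GFP(9-7). It sits downstream of the CMV immediate-early enhancer and promoter and upstream of the bovine growth hormone polyadenylation signal. A T7 promoter lies just before the insert and could support in vitro transcription. The feature tables annotate the insert as a short GFP(1-10) fragment, followed by the GFP11 strand, followed after a short gap by a longer GFP(1-10) fragment. This order, together with the name, suggests a circularly permuted superfolder GFP that starts at a late β-strand, runs through strand 11, and rejoins the N-terminal strands. It appears to lack one strand, so it would act as a non-fluorescent detector fragment, although the record does not state this architecture explicitly.

The associated work concerns multiplexed labelling of cellular proteins with split fluorescent protein tags. The likely use is therefore expression of this large fragment in mammalian cells to complement a short peptide tag fused to a protein of interest. The depositor and sequencing-derived records differ by only a few bases and in their start position, and their feature content is the same.
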