Features (pLannotate 1.2.2; 22 found; start..end, strand, type, name):
     28..80      -  misc_feature   bom (fragment): basis of mobility region from pBR322
    235..614     +  enhancer       CMV enhancer: human cytomegalovirus immediate early enhancer
    615..818     +  promoter       CMV promoter: human cytomegalovirus (CMV) immediate early promoter
    814..847     +  LTR            5' LTR (truncated) (fragment): truncated 5' long terminal repeat (LTR) from HIV-1
    863..881     +  promoter       T7 promoter: promoter for bacteriophage T7 RNA polymerase
    932..1060    +  CDS            GFP(1-10) (fragment): fragment of superfolder GFP consisting of the first 10 β-strands associates with GFP11, the 11th β-strand, to reconstitute fluorescent GFP (Cabantous et al., 2005; Kamiyama et al., 2016)
   1061..1108    +  CDS            GFP11: 11th β-strand of superfolder GFP associates with GFP(1-10), consisting of the first 10 β-strands, to reconstitute fluorescent GFP (Cabantous et al., 2005; Kamiyama et al., 2016)
   1127..1597    +  CDS            GFP(1-10) (fragment): fragment of superfolder GFP consisting of the first 10 β-strands associates with GFP11, the 11th β-strand, to reconstitute fluorescent GFP (Cabantous et al., 2005; Kamiyama et al., 2016)
   1677..1901    +  polyA_signal   bGH poly(A) signal: bovine growth hormone polyadenylation signal
   1905..1926    +  promoter       SV40 promoter (fragment): SV40 enhancer and early promoter
   1947..2375    +  rep_origin     f1 ori (sequence partly withheld): f1 bacteriophage origin of replication; arrow indicates direction of (+) strand synthesis
   2389..2718    +  promoter       SV40 promoter: SV40 enhancer and early promoter
   2785..3576    +  CDS            neo: KKA2_KLEPN - Also known as kan, nptII. Experimental evidence at protein level: Swiss-Prot protein existence level 1. Resistance to kanamycin, neomycin, paromomycin, ribostamycin, butirosin and gentamicin B. From Klebsiella pneumoniae.
   3600..3758    +  CDS            ble (fragment): BLE_KLEPN - Experimental evidence at protein level: Swiss-Prot protein existence level 1. Binding protein with a strong affinity to the bleomycin family of antibiotics. Binds to CL990; an antimitotic-antibiotic compound. From Klebsiella pneumoniae.
   3753..3874    +  polyA_signal   SV40 poly(A) signal: SV40 polyadenylation signal
   3947..3963    -  protein_bind   lac operator: The lac repressor binds to the lac operator to inhibit transcription in E. coli. This inhibition can be relieved by adding lactose or isopropyl-β-D-thiogalactopyranoside (IPTG). lac repressor encoded by lacI
   3971..4001    -  promoter       lac promoter: promoter for the E. coli lac operon
   4016..4037    -  protein_bind   CAP binding site: CAP binding activates transcription in the presence of cAMP. E. coli catabolite activator protein
   4050..4142    -  CDS            lacI (fragment): lac repressor; lacI; The lac repressor binds to the lac operator to inhibit transcription in E. coli. This inhibition can be relieved by adding lactose or isopropyl-β-D-thiogalactopyranoside (IPTG).
   4325..4910    -  rep_origin     ori: high-copy-number ColE1/pMB1/pBR322/pUC origin of replication
   5081..5941    -  CDS            AmpR: β-lactamase; bla; confers resistance to ampicillin, carbenicillin, and related antibiotics
   5942..6046    -  promoter       AmpR promoter: bla
>Addgene plasmid #165145 | pcDNA3.1-GFP(9-7) | depositor full sequence | sequence record 320862 | pcDNA3.1-GFP(9-7) sequence 6077 bps
GACGGATCGGGAGATCTCCCGATCCCCTATGGTGCACTCTCAGTACAATCTGCTCTGATGCCGCATAGTT
AAGCCAGTATCTGCTCCCTGCTTGTGTGTTGGAGGTCGCTGAGTAGTGCGCGAGCAAAATTTAAGCTACA
ACAAGGCAAGGCTTGACCGACAATTGCATGAAGAATCTGCTTAGGGTTAGGCGTTTTGCGCTGCTTCGCG
ATGTACGGGCCAGATATACGCGTTGACATTGATTATTGACTAGTTATTAATAGTAATCAATTACGGGGTC
ATTAGTTCATAGCCCATATATGGAGTTCCGCGTTACATAACTTACGGTAAATGGCCCGCCTGGCTGACCG
CCCAACGACCCCCGCCCATTGACGTCAATAATGACGTATGTTCCCATAGTAACGCCAATAGGGACTTTCC
ATTGACGTCAATGGGTGGAGTATTTACGGTAAACTGCCCACTTGGCAGTACATCAAGTGTATCATATGCC
AAGTACGCCCCCTATTGACGTCAATGACGGTAAATGGCCCGCCTGGCATTATGCCCAGTACATGACCTTA
TGGGACTTTCCTACTTGGCAGTACATCTACGTATTAGTCATCGCTATTACCATGGTGATGCGGTTTTGGC
AGTACATCAATGGGCGTGGATAGCGGTTTGACTCACGGGGATTTCCAAGTCTCCACCCCATTGACGTCAA
TGGGAGTTTGTTTTGGCACCAAAATCAACGGGACTTTCCAAAATGTCGTAACAACTCCGCCCCATTGACG
CAAATGGGCGGTAGGCGTGTACGGTGGGAGGTCTATATAAGCAGAGCTCTCTGGCTAACTAGAGAACCCA
CTGCTTACTGGCTTATCGAAATTAATACGACTCACTATAGGGAGACCCAAGCTGGCTAGCGTTTAAACTT
AAGCTTGGTACCGGATCCATGGAAGATGGCAGTGTTCAACTTGCCGACCATTACCAACAAAACACCCCTA
TTGGAGACGGTCCGGTACTTCTTCCTGATAATCACTACCTCTCAACACAAACAGTCCTGAGCAAAGATCC
AAATGAAAAACGTGACCACATGGTCCTTCATGAGTATGTAAATGCTGCTGGGATTACAGGTGGCACCGGT
GGCTCTATGTCCAAAGGAGAAGAACTGTTTACCGGTGTTGTGCCAATTTTGGTTGAACTCGATGGTGATG
TCAACGGACATAAGTTCTCAGTGAGAGGCGAAGGAGAAGGTGACGCCACCATTGGAAAATTGACTCTTAA
ATTCATCTGTACTACTGGTAAACTTCCTGTACCATGGCCGACTCTCGTAACAACGCTTACGTACGGAGTT
CAGTGCTTTTCGAGATACCCAGACCATATGAAAAGACATGACTTTTTTAAGTCGGCTATGCCTGAAGGTT
ACGTGCAAGAAAGAACAATTTCGTTCAAAGATGATGGAAAATATAAAACTAGAGCAGTTGTTAAATTTGA
AGGAGATACTTTGGTTAACCGCATTGAACTGAAAGGAACAGATTTTAAAGAAGATGGTAATATTCTTGGA
CACAAACTCGAATACAATTTTAATAGTCATAACGTATACATCACTGCTGATAAGCAATAGGAATTCTGCA
GATATCCAGCACAGTGGCGGCCGCTCGAGTCTAGAGGGCCCGTTTAAACCCGCTGATCAGCCTCGACTGT
GCCTTCTAGTTGCCAGCCATCTGTTGTTTGCCCCTCCCCCGTGCCTTCCTTGACCCTGGAAGGTGCCACT
CCCACTGTCCTTTCCTAATAAAATGAGGAAATTGCATCGCATTGTCTGAGTAGGTGTCATTCTATTCTGG
GGGGTGGGGTGGGGCAGGACAGCAAGGGGGAGGATTGGGAAGACAATAGCAGGCATGCTGGGGATGCGGT
GGGCTCTATGGCTTCTGAGGCGGAAAGAACCAGCTGGGGCTCTAGGGGGTATCCCC
[124 nt withheld, positions 1947-2070]
C
[91 nt withheld, positions 2072-2162]
A
[49 nt withheld, positions 2164-2212]
CCTTTGACGTTGGAGTCCACGTTCTTT
[37 nt withheld, positions 2240-2276]
ACCCTATCTCGGTCTATTCTTTTGATTTATAAGGGATTTTGCCGATTTCGGCCTATTGGTTAAAAAATGA
GCTGATTTAACAAAAATTTAACGCGAATTAATTCTGTGGAATGTGTGTCAGTTAGGGTGTGGAAAGTCCC
CAGGCTCCCCAGCAGGCAGAAGTATGCAAAGCATGCATCTCAATTAGTCAGCAACCAGGTGTGGAAAGTC
CCCAGGCTCCCCAGCAGGCAGAAGTATGCAAAGCATGCATCTCAATTAGTCAGCAACCATAGTCCCGCCC
CTAACTCCGCCCATCCCGCCCCTAACTCCGCCCAGTTCCGCCCATTCTCCGCCCCATGGCTGACTAATTT
TTTTTATTTATGCAGAGGCCGAGGCCGCCTCTGCCTCTGAGCTATTCCAGAAGTAGTGAGGAGGCTTTTT
TGGAGGCCTAGGCTTTTGCAAAAAGCTCCCGGGAGCTTGTATATCCATTTTCGGATCTGATCAAGAGACA
GGATGAGGATCGTTTCGCATGATTGAACAAGATGGATTGCACGCAGGTTCTCCGGCCGCTTGGGTGGAGA
GGCTATTCGGCTATGACTGGGCACAACAGACAATCGGCTGCTCTGATGCCGCCGTGTTCCGGCTGTCAGC
GCAGGGGCGCCCGGTTCTTTTTGTCAAGACCGACCTGTCCGGTGCCCTGAATGAACTGCAGGACGAGGCA
GCGCGGCTATCGTGGCTGGCCACGACGGGCGTTCCTTGCGCAGCTGTGCTCGACGTTGTCACTGAAGCGG
GAAGGGACTGGCTGCTATTGGGCGAAGTGCCGGGGCAGGATCTCCTGTCATCTCACCTTGCTCCTGCCGA
GAAAGTATCCATCATGGCTGATGCAATGCGGCGGCTGCATACGCTTGATCCGGCTACCTGCCCATTCGAC
CACCAAGCGAAACATCGCATCGAGCGAGCACGTACTCGGATGGAAGCCGGTCTTGTCGATCAGGATGATC
TGGACGAAGAGCATCAGGGGCTCGCGCCAGCCGAACTGTTCGCCAGGCTCAAGGCGCGCATGCCCGACGG
CGAGGATCTCGTCGTGACCCATGGCGATGCCTGCTTGCCGAATATCATGGTGGAAAATGGCCGCTTTTCT
GGATTCATCGACTGTGGCCGGCTGGGTGTGGCGGACCGCTATCAGGACATAGCGTTGGCTACCCGTGATA
TTGCTGAAGAGCTTGGCGGCGAATGGGCTGACCGCTTCCTCGTGCTTTACGGTATCGCCGCTCCCGATTC
GCAGCGCATCGCCTTCTATCGCCTTCTTGACGAGTTCTTCTGAGCGGGACTCTGGGGTTCGAAATGACCG
ACCAAGCGACGCCCAACCTGCCATCACGAGATTTCGATTCCACCGCCGCCTTCTATGAAAGGTTGGGCTT
CGGAATCGTTTTCCGGGACGCCGGCTGGATGATCCTCCAGCGCGGGGATCTCATGCTGGAGTTCTTCGCC
CACCCCAACTTGTTTATTGCAGCTTATAATGGTTACAAATAAAGCAATAGCATCACAAATTTCACAAATA
AAGCATTTTTTTCACTGCATTCTAGTTGTGGTTTGTCCAAACTCATCAATGTATCTTATCATGTCTGTAT
ACCGTCGACCTCTAGCTAGAGCTTGGCGTAATCATGGTCATAGCTGTTTCCTGTGTGAAATTGTTATCCG
CTCACAATTCCACACAACATACGAGCCGGAAGCATAAAGTGTAAAGCCTGGGGTGCCTAATGAGTGAGCT
AACTCACATTAATTGCGTTGCGCTCACTGCCCGCTTTCCAGTCGGGAAACCTGTCGTGCCAGCTGCATTA
ATGAATCGGCCAACGCGCGGGGAGAGGCGGTTTGCGTATTGGGCGCTCTTCCGCTTCCTCGCTCACTGAC
TCGCTGCGCTCGGTCGTTCGGCTGCGGCGAGCGGTATCAGCTCACTCAAAGGCGGTAATACGGTTATCCA
CAGAATCAGGGGATAACGCAGGAAAGAACATGTGAGCAAAAGGCCAGCAAAAGGCCAGGAACCGTAAAAA
GGCCGCGTTGCTGGCGTTTTTCCATAGGCTCCGCCCCCCTGACGAGCATCACAAAAATCGACGCTCAAGT
CAGAGGTGGCGAAACCCGACAGGACTATAAAGATACCAGGCGTTTCCCCCTGGAAGCTCCCTCGTGCGCT
CTCCTGTTCCGACCCTGCCGCTTACCGGATACCTGTCCGCCTTTCTCCCTTCGGGAAGCGTGGCGCTTTC
TCATAGCTCACGCTGTAGGTATCTCAGTTCGGTGTAGGTCGTTCGCTCCAAGCTGGGCTGTGTGCACGAA
CCCCCCGTTCAGCCCGACCGCTGCGCCTTATCCGGTAACTATCGTCTTGAGTCCAACCCGGTAAGACACG
ACTTATCGCCACTGGCAGCAGCCACTGGTAACAGGATTAGCAGAGCGAGGTATGTAGGCGGTGCTACAGA
GTTCTTGAAGTGGTGGCCTAACTACGGCTACACTAGAAGAACAGTATTTGGTATCTGCGCTCTGCTGAAG
CCAGTTACCTTCGGAAAAAGAGTTGGTAGCTCTTGATCCGGCAAACAAACCACCGCTGGTAGCGGTTTTT
TTGTTTGCAAGCAGCAGATTACGCGCAGAAAAAAAGGATCTCAAGAAGATCCTTTGATCTTTTCTACGGG
GTCTGACGCTCAGTGGAACGAAAACTCACGTTAAGGGATTTTGGTCATGAGATTATCAAAAAGGATCTTC
ACCTAGATCCTTTTAAATTAAAAATGAAGTTTTAAATCAATCTAAAGTATATATGAGTAAACTTGGTCTG
ACAGTTACCAATGCTTAATCAGTGAGGCACCTATCTCAGCGATCTGTCTATTTCGTTCATCCATAGTTGC
CTGACTCCCCGTCGTGTAGATAACTACGATACGGGAGGGCTTACCATCTGGCCCCAGTGCTGCAATGATA
CCGCGAGACCCACGCTCACCGGCTCCAGATTTATCAGCAATAAACCAGCCAGCCGGAAGGGCCGAGCGCA
GAAGTGGTCCTGCAACTTTATCCGCCTCCATCCAGTCTATTAATTGTTGCCGGGAAGCTAGAGTAAGTAG
TTCGCCAGTTAATAGTTTGCGCAACGTTGTTGCCATTGCTACAGGCATCGTGGTGTCACGCTCGTCGTTT
GGTATGGCTTCATTCAGCTCCGGTTCCCAACGATCAAGGCGAGTTACATGATCCCCCATGTTGTGCAAAA
AAGCGGTTAGCTCCTTCGGTCCTCCGATCGTTGTCAGAAGTAAGTTGGCCGCAGTGTTATCACTCATGGT
TATGGCAGCACTGCATAATTCTCTTACTGTCATGCCATCCGTAAGATGCTTTTCTGTGACTGGTGAGTAC
TCAACCAAGTCATTCTGAGAATAGTGTATGCGGCGACCGAGTTGCTCTTGCCCGGCGTCAATACGGGATA
ATACCGCGCCACATAGCAGAACTTTAAAAGTGCTCATCATTGGAAAACGTTCTTCGGGGCGAAAACTCTC
AAGGATCTTACCGCTGTTGAGATCCAGTTCGATGTAACCCACTCGTGCACCCAACTGATCTTCAGCATCT
TTTACTTTCACCAGCGTTTCTGGGTGAGCAAAAACAGGAAGGCAAAATGCCGCAAAAAAGGGAATAAGGG
CGACACGGAAATGTTGAATACTCATACTCTTCCTTTTTCAATATTATTGAAGCATTTATCAGGGTTATTG
TCTCATGAGCGGATACATATTTGAATGTATTTAGAAAAATAAACAAATAGGGGTTCCGCGCACATTTCCC
CGAAAAGTGCCACCTGACGTC
