Features (pLannotate 1.2.2; 22 found; start..end, strand, type, name):
      1..380     +  enhancer       CMV enhancer: human cytomegalovirus immediate early enhancer
    381..584     +  promoter       CMV promoter: human cytomegalovirus (CMV) immediate early promoter
    580..613     +  LTR            5' LTR (truncated) (fragment): truncated 5' long terminal repeat (LTR) from HIV-1
    629..647     +  promoter       T7 promoter: promoter for bacteriophage T7 RNA polymerase
    698..826     +  CDS            GFP(1-10) (fragment): fragment of superfolder GFP consisting of the first 10 β-strands associates with GFP11, the 11th β-strand, to reconstitute fluorescent GFP (Cabantous et al., 2005; Kamiyama et al., 2016)
    827..874     +  CDS            GFP11: 11th β-strand of superfolder GFP associates with GFP(1-10), consisting of the first 10 β-strands, to reconstitute fluorescent GFP (Cabantous et al., 2005; Kamiyama et al., 2016)
    893..1363    +  CDS            GFP(1-10) (fragment): fragment of superfolder GFP consisting of the first 10 β-strands associates with GFP11, the 11th β-strand, to reconstitute fluorescent GFP (Cabantous et al., 2005; Kamiyama et al., 2016)
   1443..1667    +  polyA_signal   bGH poly(A) signal: bovine growth hormone polyadenylation signal
   1671..1692    +  promoter       SV40 promoter (fragment): SV40 enhancer and early promoter
   1713..2141    +  rep_origin     f1 ori (sequence partly withheld): f1 bacteriophage origin of replication; arrow indicates direction of (+) strand synthesis
   2155..2484    +  promoter       SV40 promoter: SV40 enhancer and early promoter
   2551..3342    +  CDS            neo: KKA2_KLEPN - Also known as kan, nptII. Experimental evidence at protein level: Swiss-Prot protein existence level 1. Resistance to kanamycin, neomycin, paromomycin, ribostamycin, butirosin and gentamicin B. From Klebsiella pneumoniae.
   3366..3524    +  CDS            ble (fragment): BLE_KLEPN - Experimental evidence at protein level: Swiss-Prot protein existence level 1. Binding protein with a strong affinity to the bleomycin family of antibiotics. Binds to CL990; an antimitotic-antibiotic compound. From Klebsiella pneumoniae.
   3519..3640    +  polyA_signal   SV40 poly(A) signal: SV40 polyadenylation signal
   3713..3729    -  protein_bind   lac operator: The lac repressor binds to the lac operator to inhibit transcription in E. coli. This inhibition can be relieved by adding lactose or isopropyl-β-D-thiogalactopyranoside (IPTG). lac repressor encoded by lacI
   3737..3767    -  promoter       lac promoter: promoter for the E. coli lac operon
   3782..3803    -  protein_bind   CAP binding site: CAP binding activates transcription in the presence of cAMP. E. coli catabolite activator protein
   3816..3908    -  CDS            lacI (fragment): lac repressor; lacI; The lac repressor binds to the lac operator to inhibit transcription in E. coli. This inhibition can be relieved by adding lactose or isopropyl-β-D-thiogalactopyranoside (IPTG).
   4091..4679    -  rep_origin     ori: high-copy-number ColE1/pMB1/pBR322/pUC origin of replication
   4850..5710    -  CDS            AmpR: β-lactamase; bla; confers resistance to ampicillin, carbenicillin, and related antibiotics
   5711..5815    -  promoter       AmpR promoter: bla
   5874..5926    -  misc_feature   bom (fragment): basis of mobility region from pBR322
>Addgene plasmid #165145 | pcDNA3.1-GFP(9-7) | addgene full sequence | sequence record 329821 | Addgene NGS Result
GACATTGATTATTGACTAGTTATTAATAGTAATCAATTACGGGGTCATTAGTTCATAGCCCATATATGGA
GTTCCGCGTTACATAACTTACGGTAAATGGCCCGCCTGGCTGACCGCCCAACGACCCCCGCCCATTGACG
TCAATAATGACGTATGTTCCCATAGTAACGCCAATAGGGACTTTCCATTGACGTCAATGGGTGGAGTATT
TACGGTAAACTGCCCACTTGGCAGTACATCAAGTGTATCATATGCCAAGTACGCCCCCTATTGACGTCAA
TGACGGTAAATGGCCCGCCTGGCATTATGCCCAGTACATGACCTTATGGGACTTTCCTACTTGGCAGTAC
ATCTACGTATTAGTCATCGCTATTACCATGGTGATGCGGTTTTGGCAGTACATCAATGGGCGTGGATAGC
GGTTTGACTCACGGGGATTTCCAAGTCTCCACCCCATTGACGTCAATGGGAGTTTGTTTTGGCACCAAAA
TCAACGGGACTTTCCAAAATGTCGTAACAACTCCGCCCCATTGACGCAAATGGGCGGTAGGCGTGTACGG
TGGGAGGTCTATATAAGCAGAGCTCTCTGGCTAACTAGAGAACCCACTGCTTACTGGCTTATCGAAATTA
ATACGACTCACTATAGGGAGACCCAAGCTGGCTAGCGTTTAAACTTAAGCTTGGTACCGGATCCATGGAA
GATGGCAGTGTTCAACTTGCCGACCATTACCAACAAAACACCCCTATTGGAGACGGTCCGGTACTTCTTC
CTGATAATCACTACCTCTCAACACAAACAGTCCTGAGCAAAGATCCAAATGAAAAACGTGACCACATGGT
CCTTCATGAGTATGTAAATGCTGCTGGGATTACAGGTGGCACCGGTGGCTCTATGTCCAAAGGAGAAGAA
CTGTTTACCGGTGTTGTGCCAATTTTGGTTGAACTCGATGGTGATGTCAACGGACATAAGTTCTCAGTGA
GAGGCGAAGGAGAAGGTGACGCCACCATTGGAAAATTGACTCTTAAATTCATCTGTACTACTGGTAAACT
TCCTGTACCATGGCCGACTCTCGTAACAACGCTTACGTACGGAGTTCAGTGCTTTTCGAGATACCCAGAC
CATATGAAAAGACATGACTTTTTTAAGTCGGCTATGCCTGAAGGTTACGTGCAAGAAAGAACAATTTCGT
TCAAAGATGATGGAAAATATAAAACTAGAGCAGTTGTTAAATTTGAAGGAGATACTTTGGTTAACCGCAT
TGAACTGAAAGGAACAGATTTTAAAGAAGATGGTAATATTCTTGGACACAAACTCGAATACAATTTTAAT
AGTCATAACGTATACATCACTGCTGATAAGCAATAGGAATTCTGCAGATATCCAGCACAGTGGCGGCCGC
TCGAGTCTAGAGGGCCCGTTTAAACCCGCTGATCAGCCTCGACTGTGCCTTCTAGTTGCCAGCCATCTGT
TGTTTGCCCCTCCCCCGTGCCTTCCTTGACCCTGGAAGGTGCCACTCCCACTGTCCTTTCCTAATAAAAT
GAGGAAATTGCATCGCATTGTCTGAGTAGGTGTCATTCTATTCTGGGGGGTGGGGTGGGGCAGGACAGCA
AGGGGGAGGATTGGGAAGACAATAGCAGGCATGCTGGGGATGCGGTGGGCTCTATGGCTTCTGAGGCGGA
AAGAACCAGCTGGGGCTCTAGGGGGTATCCCC
[124 nt withheld, positions 1713-1836]
C
[91 nt withheld, positions 1838-1928]
A
[49 nt withheld, positions 1930-1978]
CCTTTGACGTTGGAGTCCACGTTCTTT
[37 nt withheld, positions 2006-2042]
ACCCTATCTCGGTCTATTCTTTTGATTTATAAGGGATTTTGCCGATTTCGGCCTATTGGTTAAAAAATGA
GCTGATTTAACAAAAATTTAACGCGAATTAATTCTGTGGAATGTGTGTCAGTTAGGGTGTGGAAAGTCCC
CAGGCTCCCCAGCAGGCAGAAGTATGCAAAGCATGCATCTCAATTAGTCAGCAACCAGGTGTGGAAAGTC
CCCAGGCTCCCCAGCAGGCAGAAGTATGCAAAGCATGCATCTCAATTAGTCAGCAACCATAGTCCCGCCC
CTAACTCCGCCCATCCCGCCCCTAACTCCGCCCAGTTCCGCCCATTCTCCGCCCCATGGCTGACTAATTT
TTTTTATTTATGCAGAGGCCGAGGCCGCCTCTGCCTCTGAGCTATTCCAGAAGTAGTGAGGAGGCTTTTT
TGGAGGCCTAGGCTTTTGCAAAAAGCTCCCGGGAGCTTATATATCCATTTTCGGATCTGATCAAGAGACA
GGATGAGGATCGTTTCGCATGATTGAACAAGATGGATTGCACGCAGGTTCTCCGGCCGCTTGGGTGGAGA
GGCTATTCGGCTATGACTGGGCACAACAGACAATCGGCTGCTCTGATGCCGCCGTGTTCCGGCTGTCAGC
GCAGGGGCGCCCGGTTCTTTTTGTCAAGACCGACCTGTCCGGTGCCCTGAATGAACTGCAGGACGAGGCA
GCGCGGCTATCGTGGCTGGCCACGACGGGCGTTCCTTGCGCAGCTGTGCTCGACGTTGTCACTGAAGCGG
GAAGGGACTGGCTGCTATTGGGCGAAGTGCCGGGGCAGGATCTCCTGTCATCTCACCTTGCTCCTGCCGA
GAAAGTATCCATCATGGCTGATGCAATGCGGCGGCTGCATACGCTTGATCCGGCTACCTGCCCATTCGAC
CACCAAGCGAAACATCGCATCGAGCGAGCACGTACTCGGATGGAAGCCGGTCTTGTCGATCAGGATGATC
TGGACGAAGAGCATCAGGGGCTCGCGCCAGCCGAACTGTTCGCCAGGCTCAAGGCGCGCATGCCCGACGG
CGAGGATCTCGTCGTGACCCATGGCGATGCCTGCTTGCCGAATATCATGGTGGAAAATGGCCGCTTTTCT
GGATTCATCGACTGTGGCCGGCTGGGTGTGGCGGACCGCTATCAGGACATAGCGTTGGCTACCCGTGATA
TTGCTGAAGAGCTTGGCGGCGAATGGGCTGACCGCTTCCTCGTGCTTTACGGTATCGCCGCTCCCGATTC
GCAGCGCATCGCCTTCTATCGCCTTCTTGACGAGTTCTTCTGAGCGGGACTCTGGGGTTCGAAATGACCG
ACCAAGCGACGCCCAACCTGCCATCACGAGATTTCGATTCCACCGCCGCCTTCTATGAAAGGTTGGGCTT
CGGAATCGTTTTCCGGGACGCCGGCTGGATGATCCTCCAGCGCGGGGATCTCATGCTGGAGTTCTTCGCC
CACCCCAACTTGTTTATTGCAGCTTATAATGGTTACAAATAAAGCAATAGCATCACAAATTTCACAAATA
AAGCATTTTTTTCACTGCATTCTAGTTGTGGTTTGTCCAAACTCATCAATGTATCTTATCATGTCTGTAT
ACCGTCGACCTCTAGCTAGAGCTTGGCGTAATCATGGTCATAGCTGTTTCCTGTGTGAAATTGTTATCCG
CTCACAATTCCACACAACATACGAGCCGGAAGCATAAAGTGTAAAGCCTGGGGTGCCTAATGAGTGAGCT
AACTCACATTAATTGCGTTGCGCTCACTGCCCGCTTTCCAGTCGGGAAACCTGTCGTGCCAGCTGCATTA
ATGAATCGGCCAACGCGCGGGGAGAGGCGGTTTGCGTATTGGGCGCTCTTCCGCTTCCTCGCTCACTGAC
TCGCTGCGCTCGGTCGTTCGGCTGCGGCGAGCGGTATCAGCTCACTCAAAGGCGGTAATACGGTTATCCA
CAGAATCAGGGGATAACGCAGGAAAGAACATGTGAGCAAAAGGCCAGCAAAAGGCCAGGAACCGTAAAAA
GGCCGCGTTGCTGGCGTTTTTCCATAGGCTCCGCCCCCCTGACGAGCATCACAAAAATCGACGCTCAAGT
CAGAGGTGGCGAAACCCGACAGGACTATAAAGATACCAGGCGTTTCCCCCTGGAAGCTCCCTCGTGCGCT
CTCCTGTTCCGACCCTGCCGCTTACCGGATACCTGTCCGCCTTTCTCCCTTCGGGAAGCGTGGCGCTTTC
TCATAGCTCACGCTGTAGGTATCTCAGTTCGGTGTAGGTCGTTCGCTCCAAGCTGGGCTGTGTGCACGAA
CCCCCCGTTCAGCCCGACCGCTGCGCCTTATCCGGTAACTATCGTCTTGAGTCCAACCCGGTAAGACACG
ACTTATCGCCACTGGCAGCAGCCACTGGTAACAGGATTAGCAGAGCGAGGTATGTAGGCGGTGCTACAGA
GTTCTTGAAGTGGTGGCCTAACTACGGCTACACTAGAAGAACAGTATTTGGTATCTGCGCTCTGCTGAAG
CCAGTTACCTTCGGAAAAAGAGTTGGTAGCTCTTGATCCGGCAAACAAACCACCGCTGGTAGCGGTGGTT
TTTTTGTTTGCAAGCAGCAGATTACGCGCAGAAAAAAAGGATCTCAAGAAGATCCTTTGATCTTTTCTAC
GGGGTCTGACGCTCAGTGGAACGAAAACTCACGTTAAGGGATTTTGGTCATGAGATTATCAAAAAGGATC
TTCACCTAGATCCTTTTAAATTAAAAATGAAGTTTTAAATCAATCTAAAGTATATATGAGTAAACTTGGT
CTGACAGTTACCAATGCTTAATCAGTGAGGCACCTATCTCAGCGATCTGTCTATTTCGTTCATCCATAGT
TGCCTGACTCCCCGTCGTGTAGATAACTACGATACGGGAGGGCTTACCATCTGGCCCCAGTGCTGCAATG
ATACCGCGAGACCCACGCTCACCGGCTCCAGATTTATCAGCAATAAACCAGCCAGCCGGAAGGGCCGAGC
GCAGAAGTGGTCCTGCAACTTTATCCGCCTCCATCCAGTCTATTAATTGTTGCCGGGAAGCTAGAGTAAG
TAGTTCGCCAGTTAATAGTTTGCGCAACGTTGTTGCCATTGCTACAGGCATCGTGGTGTCACGCTCGTCG
TTTGGTATGGCTTCATTCAGCTCCGGTTCCCAACGATCAAGGCGAGTTACATGATCCCCCATGTTGTGCA
AAAAAGCGGTTAGCTCCTTCGGTCCTCCGATCGTTGTCAGAAGTAAGTTGGCCGCAGTGTTATCACTCAT
GGTTATGGCAGCACTGCATAATTCTCTTACTGTCATGCCATCCGTAAGATGCTTTTCTGTGACTGGTGAG
TACTCAACCAAGTCATTCTGAGAATAGTGTATGCGGCGACCGAGTTGCTCTTGCCCGGCGTCAATACGGG
ATAATACCGCGCCACATAGCAGAACTTTAAAAGTGCTCATCATTGGAAAACGTTCTTCGGGGCGAAAACT
CTCAAGGATCTTACCGCTGTTGAGATCCAGTTCGATGTAACCCACTCGTGCACCCAACTGATCTTCAGCA
TCTTTTACTTTCACCAGCGTTTCTGGGTGAGCAAAAACAGGAAGGCAAAATGCCGCAAAAAAGGGAATAA
GGGCGACACGGAAATGTTGAATACTCATACTCTTCCTTTTTCAATATTATTGAAGCATTTATCAGGGTTA
TTGTCTCATGAGCGGATACATATTTGAATGTATTTAGAAAAATAAACAAATAGGGGTTCCGCGCACATTT
CCCCGAAAAGTGCCACCTGACGTCGACGGATCGGGAGATCTCCCGATCCCCTATGGTGCACTCTCAGTAC
AATCTGCTCTGATGCCGCATAGTTAAGCCAGTATCTGCTCCCTGCTTGTGTGTTGGAGGTCGCTGAGTAG
TGCGCGAGCAAAATTTAAGCTACAACAAGGCAAGGCTTGACCGACAATTGCATGAAGAATCTGCTTAGGG
TTAGGCGTTTTGCGCTGCTTCGCGATGTACGGGCCAGATATACGCGTT
